>Addgene plasmid #229273 | pXTK036 [Con-Pro_rpsM-Xantho_PartType5] | addgene full sequence | sequence record 464667 | Addgene NGS Result
TTGAGATCCTTTTTTTCTGCGCGTAATCTGCTGCTTGCAAACAAAAAAACCACCGCTACCAGCGGTGGTT
TGTTTGCCGGATCAAGAGCTACCAACTCTTTTTCCGAAGGTAACTGGCTTCAGCAGAGCGCAGATACCAA
ATACTGTTCTTCTAGTGTAGCCGTAGTTAGGCCACCACTTCAAGAACTCTGTAGCACCGCCTACATACCT
CGCTCTGCTAATCCTGTTACCAGTGGCTGCTGCCAGTGGCGATAAGTCGTGTCTTACCGGGTTGGACTCA
AGACGATAGTTACCGGATAAGGCGCAGCGGTCGGGCTGAACGGGGGGTTCGTGCACACAGCCCAGCTTGG
AGCGAACGACCTACACCGAACTGAGATACCTACAGCGTGAGCTATGAGAAAGCGCCACGCTTCCCGAAGG
GAGAAAGGCGGACAGGTATCCGGTAAGCGGCAGGGTCGGAACAGGAGAGCGCACGAGGGAGCTTCCAGGG
GGAAACGCCTGGTATCTTTATAGTCCTGTCGGGTTTCGCCACCTCTGACTTGAGCGTCGATTTTTGTGAT
GCTCGTCAGGGGGGCGGAGCCTATGGAAAAACGCCAGCAACGCGAGTCGGTCTCTAACGAGGCGACGGAG
CAGCTTTACGCGCTGGTGAGGCGCTGATCCCTCTCGCCCTTGACCCATCACGGAATCTCCGCTATGGGCA
CTCCCTCGCTTCGGAACAGGTGCCGTTCGGTCCACCCGAAAGGGTCGGGCAGGGCGGTGGCTTTGTCGTA
TCCGGGGCAGCATTCGTCAAGATCCCGCAGGGGCCGGCCTCCACCGGACGCGGGGACAACAACCGGCCAG
CCGCCTTCGGGCGCAGGCCCACATGGAGAGCGCATATGTGAGACCAGAGTAGCCCGCCTAATGAGCGGGC
TTTTTTTTAATTCCCCTATTTGTTTATTTTTCTAAATACATTCAAATATGTATCCGCTCATGAGACAATA
ACCCTGATAAATGCTTCAATAATATTGAAAAAGGAAGAGTATGAGCATTCAGCATTTTCGTGTGGCGCTG
ATTCCGTTTTTTGCGGCGTTTTGCCTGCCGGTGTTTGCGCATCCGGAAACCCTGGTGAAAGTGAAAGATG
CGGAAGATCAACTGGGTGCGCGCGTGGGCTATATTGAACTGGATCTGAACAGCGGCAAAATTCTGGAATC
TTTTCGTCCGGAAGAACGTTTTCCGATGATGAGCACCTTTAAAGTGCTGCTGTGCGGTGCGGTTCTGAGC
CGTGTGGATGCGGGCCAGGAACAACTGGGCCGTCGTATTCATTATAGCCAGAACGATCTGGTGGAATATA
GCCCGGTGACCGAAAAACATCTGACCGATGGCATGACCGTGCGTGAACTGTGCAGCGCGGCGATTACCAT
GAGCGATAACACCGCGGCGAACCTGCTGCTGACGACCATTGGCGGTCCGAAAGAACTGACCGCGTTTCTG
CATAACATGGGCGATCATGTGACCCGTCTGGATCGTTGGGAACCGGAACTGAACGAAGCGATTCCGAACG
ATGAACGTGATACCACCATGCCGGCAGCAATGGCGACCACCCTGCGTAAACTGCTGACGGGTGAGCTGCT
GACCCTGGCAAGCCGCCAGCAACTGATTGATTGGATGGAAGCGGATAAAGTGGCGGGTCCGCTGCTGCGT
AGCGCGCTGCCGGCTGGCTGGTTTATTGCGGATAAAAGCGGTGCGGGCGAACGTGGCAGCCGTGGCATTA
TTGCGGCGCTGGGCCCGGATGGTAAACCGAGCCGTATTGTGGTGATTTATACCACCGGCAGCCAGGCGAC
GATGGATGAACGTAACCGTCAGATTGCGGAAATTGGCGCGAGCCTGATTAAACATTGGTAAACCGATACA
ATTAAAGGCTCCTTTTGGAGCCTTTTTTTTTGGACGACCCTTGTCAGATCAAAGGATCTTC
Features (pLannotate 1.2.2; 4 found; start..end, strand, type, name):
      1..589     +  rep_origin     ori: high-copy-number ColE1/pMB1/pBR322/pUC origin of replication
    929..1020    +  promoter       AmpR promoter: bla
   1021..1878    +  CDS            bla: BLAT_ECOLX - Experimental evidence at protein level: Swiss-Prot protein existence level 1. TEM-type are the most prevalent beta-lactamases in enterobacteria; they hydrolyze the beta-lactam bond in susceptible beta-lactam antibiotics, thus conferring resistance to penicillins and cephalosporins. TEM-3 and TEM-4 are capable of hydrolyzing cefotaxime and ceftazidime. TEM-5 is capable of hydrolyzing ceftazidime. TEM-6 is capable of hydrolyzing ceftazidime and aztreonam. TEM-8/CAZ-2, TEM- 16/CAZ-7 and TEM-24/CAZ-6 are markedly active against ceftazidime. IRT- 4 shows resistance to beta-lactamase in
   1885..1924    +  terminator     fd terminator: central terminator from bacteriophage fd (Otsuka and Kunisawa, 1982)
