[The description below was written by a language model from this plasmid's Addgene catalogue record and pLannotate feature annotations shown in this document.]
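Description:
pXTK036 [Con-Pro_rpsM-Xantho_PartType5] is a small Golden Gate part plasmid of about 1.95 kb from the XanthoMoClo modular cloning toolkit, which was developed for genetic engineering of the genera Xanthobacter and Roseixanthobacter. It is built on the pXTK backbone and is catalogued as a bacterial expression vector, although its role is that of a storage and donor plasmid for a single standardized part rather than an expression construct in its own right. It is maintained in E. coli under ampicillin selection. The feature table shows a TEM-type beta-lactamase gene (bla) driven by its native AmpR promoter and followed by the bacteriophage fd terminator. Replication relies on a ColE1/pMB1-family origin. The automated annotation labels this origin as high-copy, whereas the catalogue entry lists the plasmid as low copy, and the record does not resolve this discrepancy.

The payload is the promoter of rpsM from Xanthobacter flavus GJ10, described as a constitutive promoter and formatted as a "Part Type 5" element in the toolkit's hierarchy. The annotation software did not recognise this insert. It presumably sits in the unannotated stretch of roughly 340 nt between the origin and the AmpR promoter, but the table does not confirm this. The flanking Type IIS restriction sites and overhangs that define the part type are likewise not annotated, and the cloning sites are recorded as unknown. In modular cloning schemes, a part like this is released by Type IIS digestion and ligated in a fixed order with other parts. Here it would supply a native constitutive promoter for multi-part assemblies intended for Xanthobacter hosts.
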