Addgene plasmid #229273: pXTK036 [Con-Pro_rpsM-Xantho_PartType5]
Purpose: XanthoMoClo Golden Gate Part Plasmid for cloning, contains Constitutive-Promoter_rpsM-Xantho_PartType5
Depositing lab: Michael Springer. Depositing organization: Harvard Medical School. Publication: XanthoMoClo horizontal line A Robust Modular Cloning Genetic Toolkit for the Genera Xanthobacter and Roseixanthobacter. Soltysiak MPM, Ory ALH, Lee AD, Christophersen CE, Jalihal AP, Springer M. ACS Synth Biol. 2025 Apr 18;14(4):1173-1190. doi: 10.1021/acssynbio.4c00806. Epub 2025 Mar 13. PubMed 40080684.
Backbone
  Vector backbone: pXTK
  Vector type: Bacterial Expression
Growth in bacteria
  Bacterial resistance: Ampicillin, 100 μg/mL
  Growth temperature: 37°C
  Growth strain: DH5alpha
  Copy number: Low Copy
Gene/Insert
  Gene/Insert name: rpsM Promoter (Xanthobacter flavus GJ10) (alt name: Constitutive-Promoter_rpsM-Xantho_PartType5)
  Species: Xanthobacter flavus GJ10
  Cloning method: Restriction Enzyme; 5′ cloning site unknown (unknown if destroyed)
Terms and licenses: Academic/Nonprofit Terms; Industry Terms: Not Available to Industry
How to cite: pXTK036 [Con-Pro_rpsM-Xantho_PartType5] was a gift from Michael Springer (Addgene plasmid # 229273 ; http://n2t.net/addgene:229273 ; RRID:Addgene_229273)
